>Addgene plasmid #35389 | pLenti-EF1a-KLF4 | depositor partial sequence | sequence record 43209 | TAL-Klf4
ATGTCGCGGACCCGGCTCCCTTCCCCACCCGCACCCAGCCCAGCGTTTTCGGCCGACTCGTTCTCAGACC
TGCTTAGGCAGTTCGACCCCTCACTGTTTAACACATCGTTGTTCGACTCCCTTCCTCCGTTTGGGGCGCA
CCATACGGAGGCGGCCACCGGGGAGTGGGATGAGGTGCAGTCGGGATTGAGAGCTGCGGATGCACCACCC
CCAACCATGCGGGTGGCCGTCACCGCTGCCCGACCGCCGAGGGCGAAGCCCGCACCAAGGCGGAGGGCAG
CGCAACCGTCCGACGCAAGCCCCGCAGCGCAAGTAGATTTGAGAACTTTGGGATATTCACAGCAGCAGCA
GGAAAAGATCAAGCCCAAAGTGAGGTCGACAGTCGCGCAGCATCACGAAGCGCTGGTGGGTCATGGGTTT
ACACATGCCCACATCGTAGCCTTGTCGCAGCACCCTGCAGCCCTTGGCACGGTCGCCGTCAAGTACCAGG
ACATGATTGCGGCGTTGCCGGAAGCCACACATGAGGCGATCGTCGGTGTGGGGAAACAGTGGAGCGGAGC
CCGAGCGCTTGAGGCCCTGTTGACGGTCGCGGGAGAGCTGAGAGGGCCTCCCCTTCAGCTGGACACGGGC
CAGTTGCTGAAGATCGCGAAGCGGGGAGGAGTCACGGCGGTCGAGGCGGTGCACGCGTGGCGCAATGCGC
TCACGGGAGCACCCCTCAACCTGACCCCAGAGCAGGTCGTGGCCATTGCCTCGAATGGAGGGGGCAAACA
GGCGTTGGAAACCGTACAACGATTGCTGCCGGTGCTGTGCCAAGCGCACGGACTCACCCCAGAGCAGGTC
GTGGCGATCGCAAGCCACGACGGAGGAAAGCAAGCCTTGGAAACAGTACAGAGGCTGTTGCCTGTGCTGT
GCCAAGCGCACGGCCTCACCCCAGAGCAGGTCGTGGCCATTGCCTCGAATGGAGGGGGCAAACAGGCGTT
GGAAACCGTACAACGATTGCTGCCGGTGCTGTGCCAAGCGCACGGATTAACCCCAGAGCAGGTCGTGGCC
ATTGCCTCGAATGGAGGGGGCAAACAGGCGTTGGAAACCGTACAACGATTGCTGCCGGTGCTGTGCCAAG
CGCACGGCTTAACCCCAGAGCAGGTCGTGGCAATCGCCTCCAACATTGGCGGGAAACAGGCACTCGAGAC
TGTCCAGCGCCTGCTTCCCGTGCTGTGCCAAGCGCACGGACTTACCCCAGAGCAGGTCGTGGCGATCGCA
AGCCACGACGGAGGAAAGCAAGCCTTGGAAACAGTACAGAGGCTGTTGCCTGTGCTGTGCCAAGCGCACG
GCCTTACCCCAGAGCAGGTCGTGGCCATTGCCTCGAATGGAGGGGGCAAACAGGCGTTGGAAACCGTACA
ACGATTGCTGCCGGTGCTGTGCCAAGCGCACGGACTAACCCCAGAGCAGGTCGTGGCCATTGCCTCGAAT
GGAGGGGGCAAACAGGCGTTGGAAACCGTACAACGATTGCTGCCGGTGCTGTGCCAAGCGCACGGGCTCA
CCCCAGAGCAGGTCGTGGCAATCGCCTCCAACATTGGCGGGAAACAGGCACTCGAGACTGTCCAGCGCCT
GCTTCCCGTGCTGTGCCAAGCGCACGGGCTAACCCCAGAGCAGGTCGTGGCCATTGCCTCGAATGGAGGG
GGCAAACAGGCGTTGGAAACCGTACAACGATTGCTGCCGGTGCTGTGCCAAGCGCACGGCCTAACCCCAG
AGCAGGTCGTGGCAATCGCCTCCAACATTGGCGGGAAACAGGCACTCGAGACTGTCCAGCGCCTGCTTCC
CGTGCTGTGCCAAGCGCACGGGTTAACCCCAGAGCAGGTCGTGGCAATCGCCTCCAACATTGGCGGGAAA
CAGGCACTCGAGACTGTCCAGCGCCTGCTTCCCGTGCTGTGCCAAGCGCACGGACTCACGCCTGAGCAGG
TAGTGGCTATTGCATCCCATGACGGGGGCAGACCCGCACTGGAGTCAATCGTGGCCCAGCTTTCGAGGCC
GGACCCCGCGCTGGCCGCACTCACTAATGATCATCTTGTAGCGCTGGCCTGCCTCGGCGGACGACCCGCC
TTGGATGCGGTGAAGAAGGGGCTCCCGCACGCGCCTGCATTGATTAAGCGGACCAACAGAAGGATTCCCG
AGAGGACATCACATCGAGTGGCAGATCACGCGCAAGTGGTCCGCGTGCTCGGATTCTTCCAGTGTCACTC
CCACCCCGCACAAGCGTTCGATGACGCCATGACTCAATTTGGTATGTCGAGACACGGACTGCTGCAGCTC
TTTCGTAGAGTCGGTGTCACAGAACTCGAGGCCCGCTCGGGCACACTGCCTCCCGCCTCCCAGCGGTGGG
ACAGGATTCTCCAAGCGAGCGGTATGAAACGCGCGAAGCCTTCACCTACGTCAACTCAGACACCTGACCA
GGCGAGCCTTCATGCGTTCGCAGACTCGCTGGAGAGGGATTTGGACGCGCCCTCGCCCATGCATGAAGGG
GACCAAACTCGCGCGTCAGCTAGCCCCAAGAAGAAGAGAAAGGTGGAGGCCAGCGGTTCCGGACGGGCTG
ACGCATTGGACGATTTTGATCTGGATATGCTGGGAAGTGACGCCCTCGATGATTTTGACCTTGACATGCT
TGGTTCGGATGCCCTTGATGACTTTGACCTCGACATGCTCGGCAGTGACGCCCTTGATGATTTCGACCTG
GACATGCTGATTAACTCTAGAGGCAGTGGAGAGGGCAGAGGAAGTCTGCTAACATGCGGTGACGTCGAGG
AGAATCCTGGCCCAGTGAGCAAGGGCGAGGAGCTGTTCACCGGGGTGGTGCCCATCCTGGTCGAGCTGGA
CGGCGACGTAAACGGCCACAAGTTCAGCGTGTCCGGCGAGGGCGAGGGCGATGCCACCTACGGCAAGCTG
ACCCTGAAGTTCATCTGCACCACCGGCAAGCTGCCCGTGCCCTGGCCCACCCTCGTGACCACCCTGACCT
ACGGCGTGCAGTGCTTCAGCCGCTACCCCGACCACATGAAGCAGCACGACTTCTTCAAGTCCGCCATGCC
CGAAGGCTACGTCCAGGAGCGCACCATCTTCTTCAAGGACGACGGCAACTACAAGACCCGCGCCGAGGTG
AAGTTCGAGGGCGACACCCTGGTGAACCGCATCGAGCTGAAGGGCATCGACTTCAAGGAGGACGGCAACA
TCCTGGGGCACAAGCTGGAGTACAACTACAACAGCCACAACGTCTATATCATGGCCGACAAGCAGAAGAA
CGGCATCAAGGTGAACTTCAAGATCCGCCACAACATCGAGGACGGCAGCGTGCAGCTCGCCGACCACTAC
CAGCAGAACACCCCCATCGGCGACGGCCCCGTGCTGCTGCCCGACAACCACTACCTGAGCACCCAGTCCG
CCCTGAGCAAAGACCCCAACGAGAAGCGCGATCACATGGTCCTGCTGGAGTTCGTGACCGCCGCCGGGAT
CACTCTCGGCATGGACGAGCTGTACAAGTAA
