>Addgene plasmid #35389 | pLenti-EF1a-KLF4 | addgene partial sequence | sequence record 44376 | EGFP-N 5'-CGTCGCCGTCCAGCTCGACCAG-3'
TGGGCCAGGATTCTCCTCGACGTCACCGCATGTTAGCANACTTCCTCTGCCCTCTCCACTGCCTCTAGAG
TTAATCAGCATGTCCAGGTCGAAATCATCAAGGGCGTCACTGCCGAGCATGTCGAGGTCAAAGTCATCAA
GGGCATCCGAACCAAGCATGTCAAGGTCAAAATCATCGAGGGCGTCACTTCCCAGCATATCCAGATCAAA
ATCGTCCAATGCGTCAGCCCGTCCGGAACCGCTGGCCTCCACCTTTCTCTTCTTCTTGGGGCTAGCTGAC
GCGCGAGTTTGGTCCCCTTCATGCATGGGCGAGGGCGCGTCCAAATCCCTCTCCAGCGAGTCTGCGAACG
CATGAAGGCTCGCCTGGTCAGGTGTCTGAGTTGACGTAGGTGAAGGCTTCGCGCGTTTCATACCGCTCGC
TTGGAGAATCCTGTCCCACCGCTGGGAGGCGGGAGGCAGTGTGCCCGAGCGGGCCTCGAGTTCTGTGACA
CCGACTCTACGAAAGAGCTGCAGCAGTCCGTGTCTCGACATACCAAATTGAGTCATGGCGTCATCGAACG
CTTGTGCGGGGTGGGAGTGACACTGGAAGAATCCGAGCACGCGGACCACTTGCGCGTGATCTGCCACTCG
ATGTGATGTCCTCTCGGGAATCCTTCTGTTGGTCCGCTTAATCAATGCAGGCGCGTGCGGGAGCCCCTTC
TTCACCGCATCCAAGGCGGGTCGTCCGCCGAGGCAGGCCAGCGCTACAAGATGAT
