>Addgene plasmid #35389 | pLenti-EF1a-KLF4 | addgene partial sequence | sequence record 45206 | zTALE-F 5'-CTCCCCTTCAGCTGGACAC-3'
TCGAGGCGGTGCACGCGTGGCGCAATGCGCTCACGGGAGCACCCCTCAACCTGACCCCAGAGCAGGTCGT
GGCCATTGCCTCGAATGGAGGGGGCAAACAGGCGTTGGAAACCGTACAACGATTGCTGCCGGTGCTGTGC
CAAGCGCACGGACTCACCCCAGAGCAGGTCGTGGCGATCGCAAGCCACGACGGAGGAAAGCAAGCCTTGG
AAACAGTACAGAGGCTGTTGCCTGTGCTGTGCCAAGCGCACGGCCTCACCCCAGAGCAGGTCGTGGCCAT
TGCCTCGAATGGAGGGGGCAAACAGGCGTTGGAAACCGTACAACGATTGCTGCCGGTGCTGTGCCAAGCG
CACGGATTAACCCCAGAGCAGGTCGTGGCCATTGCCTCGAATGGAGGGGGCAAACAGGCGTTGGAAACCG
TACAACGATTGCTGCCGGTGCTGTGCCAAGCGCACGGCTTAACCCCAGAGCAGGTCGTGGCAATCGCCTC
CAACATTGGCGGGAAACAGGCACTCGAGACTGTCCAGCGCCTGCTTCCCGTGCTGTGCCAAGCGCACGGA
CTTACCCCAGAGCAGGTCGTGGCGATCGCAAGCCACGACGGAGGAAAGCAAGCCTTGGAAACAGTACAGA
GGCTGTTGCCTGTGCTGTGCCAAGCGCACGGCCTTACCCCAGAGCAGGTCGTGGCCATTGCCTCGAATGG
AGGGGGCAAACAGGCGTTGGAAACCGTACAACGATTGCTGCCGGTGCTGTGCCAAGCGCACGGACTAACC
CCAGAGCAGGTCGTGGCCATTGCCTCGAATGGAGGGGGCAAACAGGCGTTGGAAACCGTACAACGATTGC
TGCCGGTGCTGTGCCAAGCGCACGGGCTCACCCCAGAGCAGGTCGTGGCAATCGCCTCCAACATTGGCGG
GAGACAGGCACTCGAAACTGTCCAGCGCCTGCTTCCCGTGCTGTGCCAAGCGCACG
