>Addgene plasmid #35389 | pLenti-EF1a-KLF4 | addgene partial sequence | sequence record 45208 | zTALE-R 5'-CTTCTTCACCGCATCCAAG-3'
GCGGCCAGCGCGGGGTCCGGCCTCGAAAGCTGGGCCACGATTGACTCCAGTGCGGGTCTGCCCCCGTCAT
GGGATGCAATAGCCACTACCTGCTCAGGCGTGAGTCCGTGCGCTTGGCACAGCACGGGAAGCAGGCGCTG
GACAGTCTCGAGTGCCTGTTTCCCGCCAATGTTGGAGGCGATTGCCACGACCTGCTCTGGGGTTAACCCG
TGCGCTTGGCACAGCACGGGAAGCAGGCGCTGGACAGTCTCGAGTGCCTGTTTCCCGCCAATGTTGGAGG
CGATTGCCACGACCTGCTCTGGGGTTAGGCCGTGCGCTTGGCACAGCACCGGCAGCAATCGTTGTACGGT
TTCCAACGCCTGTTTGCCCCCTCCATTCGAGGCAATGGCCACGACCTGCTCTGGGGTTAGCCCGTGCGCT
TGGCACAGCACGGGAAGCAGGCGCTGGACAGTCTCGAGTGCCTGTTTCCCGCCAATGTTGGAGGCGATTG
CCACGACCTGCTCTGGGGTGAGCCCGTGCGCTTGGCACAGCACCGGCAGCAATCGTTGTACGGTTTCCAA
CGCCTGTTTGCCCCCTCCATTCGAGGCAATGGCCACGACCTGCTCTGGGGTTAGTCCGTGCGCTTGGCAC
AGCACCGGCAGCAATCGTTGTACGGTTTCCAACGCCTGTTTGCCCCCTCCATTCGAGGCAATGGCCACGA
CCTGCTCTGGGGTAAGGCCGTGCGCTTGGCACAGCAC
