[The description below was written by a language model from this plasmid's Addgene catalogue record.]
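Description:
pLenti-EF1a-KLF4 is a lentiviral mammalian expression plasmid built on a pLenti backbone (recorded as 9204 bp without insert) that carries a synthetic 3531 bp insert named TALE-Klf4, also listed as Designer TAL Effector 1 or dTALE Klf4. Despite the plasmid name, the payload is therefore not the KLF4 coding sequence itself but an engineered transcription activator-like effector, a programmable DNA-binding protein whose repeat array is assembled to recognise a chosen sequence, in this case presumably one associated with the Klf4 locus. The name indicates that expression is driven by the EF1a promoter, a strong constitutive promoter widely used in mammalian cells, although the record does not list the promoter as a separate field. It gives no feature table either, so details such as the effector domain fused to the TALE, nuclear localisation signals, epitope tags, reporters, or any mammalian selection marker are not stated.

In bacteria the plasmid is maintained at high copy number under ampicillin selection, and it is propagated in a recombination-deficient strain, as is usual for lentiviral vectors whose long terminal repeats, like the repetitive TALE array, are prone to rearrangement. As a lentiviral transfer vector it would be expected to be packaged into viral particles using helper plasmids and delivered by transduction for stable integration and expression, or used directly by transfection. The associated work concerns the construction of sequence-specific TAL effectors for modulating transcription in mammalian cells, so the construct is best understood as a tool for testing targeted regulation of an endogenous gene by a designer TALE.
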