Addgene plasmid #35389: pLenti-EF1a-KLF4
Depositing lab: Feng Zhang. Depositing organization: Broad Institute. Publication: Efficient construction of sequence-specific TAL effectors for modulating mammalian transcription. Zhang F, Cong L, Lodato S, Kosuri S, Church GM, Arlotta P. Nat Biotechnol. 2011 Feb;29(2):149-53. doi: 10.1038/nbt.1775 PubMed 21248753.
Backbone
  Vector backbone: pLenti
  Backbone size w/o insert (bp): 9204
  Vector type: Mammalian Expression, Lentiviral
Growth in bacteria
  Bacterial resistance: Ampicillin, 100 μg/mL
  Growth temperature: 37°C
  Growth strain: Stbl3
  Copy number: High Copy
Gene/Insert
  Gene/Insert name: TALE-Klf4 (alt names: Designer TAL Effector 1; dTALE Klf4)
  Species: Synthetic
  Insert size (bp): 3531
Terms and licenses: Academic/Nonprofit Terms; Industry Terms: Not Available to Industry
How to cite: pLenti-EF1a-KLF4 was a gift from Feng Zhang (Addgene plasmid # 35389 ; http://n2t.net/addgene:35389 ; RRID:Addgene_35389)
